>Addgene plasmid #127054 | pB6-Hipp11-DTA-Capecchi-rev | addgene full sequence | sequence record 247133 | Addgene NGS Result
AGCCTGGTCAACAAAGTGAGTTCCAGGACAGCCAAGGCTACACAGAGAAACCCTGTCTCGAAAAAACCCA
AAAAAAAAAAAAAAAAAAAAAAAGAGTAAAGGCATAGTCTACCACATCCACTGAGGTGTGTTCTTACAGC
CAAAGACTTTTTCTCCTGAGGTCTAAGGGAACCTCGTAGTATGAGTCTCATGACATGGAATGAATTTCCT
GTTTTGTTTTCTTGGCCTTAGTTAAGCTAAGCAGACCCACTATTCTGCACCACTCATTAGTTAGGATGCT
AACACTCATTTAAGAGGTTAATGATTGAAAAGGCATTTTCACAGAAACCATATGGCGCTCCAGTGGCTTT
CATTAGGTCATTTGAGAATCCAGATTTTCTCATCTTCTCTATTCACTACAGGTTGTTGGCAGTTTTGGCC
AGTTAGCTCACCTTGAAAATGGAAACATGTCTGACAAGAGCCTTGAGCTGAATATCATCCAGAGTATTTG
CTAGAGACAGGGTCTTAAGTCTCATTAAATTGCTTAGAAGTGTGTTTAGTCCTATAAACTATGTCTCATT
TGTGTGTCCTTCACAAAGAGCGCTAGTGTCGATCATCCATTAGCCTAGCCTATAAAGGTGACACAACCTG
GTCAGTCCCTCTGTATGTCTACTATTTCCCCTTCTGATTTCTACTATCTTCTCAAGAACTGGTTCTTCAG
CTTCCTTTGGGAAATGTCACTTTTTAATGATGTGTGTTTTGCTTATGTATATGTCTACATACTACCCATG
TGCTTGGTCACTGCAGAGGCCAGAAGACGGTGTCAGGTGCACTGGAACTAGAGTTAATGACAGATGTGAG
CCATAGGGTGCTTTGTTCACATCTTTCCAGTCCCAAATGCGTCTAAACTTATGTGATACATACTAGATTA
CCACAAAATTGCTCCAAAGACACCTTTCTCCCTCTGAGATGAATCTCTGGCTGGCCTTGCTCTAGGCAAT
CCTGTGTTCAATTCAAGGACTGAATTTGATTACATCGGTAATCCAGTGCCCCAGGCATTTCTGCTTTTTC
TGTAAGGTTCTTATCCCCTGGAAGACTGTTTACGTATTCATTTTTTTTTGAGACTAAGTTTCAGGTAGAA
AAAGCTTGCCTTGAACTTCACTATATAGGGCTTATCTTGAACTCTTGTGGGTCTTCCACCTTTCTTCAGT
TAGCTTCTGTACACTGCCAGACATGAAAATCAGATCCATTTATAGATAGATGGTCATGAGCCACCATGTG
GGTGTCTAAATTAATGGCGCGCCGACTAGTCTTAATTAACGCGCCATTGATCTCAGGACCTCTGAAAGAC
CAGCTAGTTCTCTTAACTGCTGAGCCATCTCTCTAGCGTGTCTATACACATTTAATATCCCCTTGTTCCC
TTTCTGCTTCATCTTGCTGATCATGATTAGTGTTTGCCTTTGTTACCTGTTCCATCAGCTTCAGCCTGAA
GAGTAAGTAGTTCTCTATTGGCAGTTTGACACATCCTGCCCTTACCTTACTACCACTGTTGGCTCAGCAG
ACACCCAGGATAAGTGCACTAGTGTTCCTTTCCTGACCAGTGGGACTGCTTTTTCCAGATTCCTCTTGAA
GCTGAGGAGGCAGTGAGAGCATGATGGCATCTAATGAGCTTGGAAGTACCAGACTGCCCTGATCCACAGC
CAGGTTTTGCTGAAAAGTGACCAGTTTGTCCTCCTCCAGTAGAGTGGGCAGCTGAAGGATTATAATCTAC
TGTCAAGACTTGGAGGCCCCTGCAGTCAAAGTCCAATAGAATATTATGAAATGGAGAATGGCTTATTTTA
ATCTCTATAGTGGAATTAAAATAGCATTTATGGCCCCAGATCCATAATTAATCCAATGACTGGTCAAATT
AGCTTGAACCTGACTGAAAAACCTGCAATCAGTATAGTATCTTTCAGAATGCTTTACATTCAATTTATAA
TACCAGACTTCAAGTTGTAAGTTAACAATTTTGAGAGAAACTAATGCAGCAGAGGCAAGGGAAAGACTTA
AATTAATGTGACCATTAATTAGTTGGAGTCAGGCTGGATTAACATTGTGCCAGTAAATTTCAGAAAAATT
ACTATATGACTTCTCTGTAAACTTTGATTTTGTAGAGTATAATATTGATTCCTTGATACTTGCCACAAGC
TACTTTCAGGGTTAGTCCAGCTTAAACTAATGCTATCAGAACTTTATGTGCAGAAGAAATTCCAGAAGTC
CTAAGGTAAAATTAAAACGTGAAAGGAACTCATTTAGACTGTCTTAGTTCATGGAAGAAATAAACACAGT
ACCAGCCATATCGTTCACACACGTGGCATATGTAACTTTTAATAAACCAAAAGAAAAAGTCCCAAATATT
CAAGTGAAAAAAATCCAAACAGTTGACACAAGCCTAACTGATAGTTACTTTATGTACAGCTGTATGTATA
AGTTCAAAAAAAGCTACCCTATTTGTATGTACAAAAGTTTATACACAGGTCTGTACATAAGGGTCTATAC
ATTTTATTTTTTCAGAACCCTTAGGTGTCACCTCTAGAAGACACCAACACTTCATTCACATATTTTATAA
AAGAAAGACTTCCAGGACTGACAATCTTGTATCCCTTGTATTTGAACCATGTAGGTTCATTCGATTTAAC
AGCCTTCTGTCATAATGTAGATCATGGTAGGTATGTGGATCCCCTAAACATCTTCACATAGTGTGCTCCA
ATGTAAAAGCCCATTACAAAGAGGGAATGAGAGTCATGACCAGGGTGTCACCACAGGTCCAGGTATGGGT
GAGCCAGCCTGCCCTCTTCACTGTCTATATTCCAGTTCATCTACACTGATGACTTTGGTGGGCATGGAGG
GCAGAGGCTGCTGTAGCACATCTGAGCCAAACCATTTGGCAAGGCCCACAGGGGAGCTGCTCCTTTGGCT
GGTACGATGCTCCAGCTGGGAGTGCATGTGGGGCATGCCCGACCGGCTGGGTACATTCTGAGGAGTCTGA
ACGCTGATAGCTGCTGCCTGGGAACTAGAGCCTGGAGGATGCAGAACTATGGAGAGAAGAGTGTCAGTGC
AGCAAAGTAGCTCTACTCTACACCTCACCCACAGAACCCCACAAGTCTACTAAGACCACCCTTGGATACT
CACTCCCAAGTCCTGTTCTCAGTATTGACAATATTTTCTGACCTACTTTGCTTGAATGGTTTGTTACTTT
GGGGGATGGGAAGTCTACCAGAGGATTTAACCAAAGGCTTCCTAAAGTGCAAAATGCAACGTAAGAAAAT
GCAACGTAAGAAAGCCCACCAAGGCTGACATGTTCACATCTCAGCAAAAATTCTCAGGCTTATAAGAAGT
GAAAAACAGAGCTAGAGCATGGCTGGCTCCGACTGTCCTTGCAGTAGTAATAATCCCTGAGACTGCACAG
GTCAGTTCACTTCACCTGTTTTTCTAGTGACACCTAAGAAACAAAGGGGCAGTGATAACTATTGCTCCTG
GAAATCTCAGAACTTTCCAGTGTGATCAGCTAACCTGGCCTATTTCTAAACCTTACCTGAGCGCTGTAGC
TGCTGCTGCATCACCGCCAAATGCAGAGGGGTCCCAGGACGAGGGTTTAGGAGAGGGTGACTAGCAGCAG
AGACCAAAGGGTACAAGGGTTGACCCAGGAGTGGGCCAGATAGCCCCTGTAAAGGAGCCATGTCTATCCC
AGGAGGAAGCACACCTGATGGGGAGAAAGAAGAAACTCATGAGTTGTAGATGTTCCTAAAAATGTCAAAG
TTTACTACTTTTGTTGATTTGGATACTTACAAGGAGGTGGATGTGGTGAACACTTGCCACCATACATGTA
CCAGGGTACATGAATATGCATACACAGACACAATTGTAAATGAACGCCACAGCCAGGGTTCCTTAGTGTA
CCCTGGCTATCCTTGAACTCAAAGAGATCCACCTGCCTCTGCTTCCTGAGTGCAGGGATTAAAGGCGTGT
ATTACCACTGTCTGGCAGGTTTCCTAATCTTTTTGTGAGCTAAGGAAGTGAGACTGGATTGGACTCACTA
CTTAGGTAGAAGAATTTAAATCTAGTAAGATCTTTTTGGAATACTTAGTATAATGTAACATTTAATTAGT
GGCAGCAATTTTTATACTACGACCAATAACCAATGCCCACACCCAGTCAGAAACTCACCAGCTTGGAGCA
AACTTGGAAGATGCTGTGGATGTACCCCTTGGGCTATCAACCTTTGGACTAATCCTGGGTGAAGCTGGTG
TGCAGGTCGAACAATAGGAACATGAGGGACAAGGGGAACTTGGTGGGTAGGGCGGAGAAAAGGTGTTCCT
GGGACTGGGGATGCCAAGGTAGGTGTTTTCCTTCCTGCTGTTTTAGGTCGATAATCTTGTTCTTTGGTAT
AACGGCTGGTCTGGGAGAGTGGGGTGGAACATGAAGACCGCTGTAATGTTGAAAGCTTAGGATTTGTCGT
AGAAGAGTCTTGATCAGTATTGGGTATGGGATTGGATGACAGCAGGTTCTCTGTAAGGATTCATTTACAG
GACATTTTGATATCCTTTATCAATTTATTTCAATTCCCAACAACCCAGCAAATCTTACTTTTAAAAATTC
TGACAATTCTTTTTTCCTTTTTTTTTTTTTTGGTTTTTCAAGACATGGTTTCTCTGTATAGCCCTGGCTG
TCCTGGAACTCACTTTGTAGACCAGGCTGGCCTCGAACTCAGAAATCCACCTGCCTATGCTTCCCAAGTG
CTGGGATTAAAGGCGTGTGCCACCATGCCGGCTCTTTTTTCCTCTTAACCATGTTAGATGCTTTCATGGA
AAGTCATCTATTTGCTTTAAATGTAGACAGATGCACAGCTGGTACTCTCCATAAGCCCCGGAGTTGAGTT
ATGGTCATAGAGTAGTTAGGCCTTGAGCTAGGAATAGATGCCCACATTTTATTTATAACCTTATTTTCTT
ATATTATGATGTATATGGATGGTGTTTTGCCTGTATGTATGTCTGTGTGCCTGTCGAGTTCAGTGCTCAC
AGAGGCCAGGGGAGGGTGCTAGGTCACCTAGGGCTGAAGTCACAAAAGGTGAGCTATCATGTGGGTGCTG
GCAATTGAACCCAGGTCCTCTGGAAGAGCAAACAGTGCCCTGATCTATCTCTCCAGTCCATAGATGCCAA
GGTCTTCAAATTCTTTGCTGAAATAATTATTTTTGATGTTGTCATTTCCTTTCTTGGGGAGTGAACATGA
ACCCATGGTCTTGTACATGCTGGCAAGTATTCTACTACTTAGTACAATTGAGCTGCATTCCCGGTGCATA
AAGGAATAACTCAAAAACCTCTGACATAGTGTTACAAAACAAAAAGCACAAGTTGCCAGGCATGTAGTTG
AGGCACCTTTAATCCTAAGACTTGGGAGGCAGAGACCAGTAGATCTCTGTGAGTTTGAGGTTAGCCACAG
CTACACAGTAAGATCCTGTTGCAAATAAAACAAACAACCTGTAACAGAAACAACAACAACCCTGCATCTA
TCCCCCTATCTACCTGGATACTCTTGAAGAGGACCTCTTCCCAGCACCCACATGTGGCTCACAATTCTAG
AGGTTCTGATGCCCTCTTCTGGCCTCCTTGGGCACTGGATACACATGATGCAGACATACCACAGGCAAAT
ACACAAATACGTTAAAAAAAGAATTGAGCTATATCAATATGCTAAATGAGTTTGTTATTCAACTTGAAAG
ATGGTAAGAATCATAAGCTAAAGCACATCGTTACCCCGGCTGGCCACAATGTCAAGTGAGCAAGTTTGAG
CTCACTAACCCATCTCCCTGACACTGCAGTCACTCATGCCTATGTTCTGACACAGGTAAGCAGCAGTACC
TTCGCTGGTCTTCTGAGTATCCTCTTTACCATCACCAGGAACCACCATTCCAGGTGCCATTTCCTCCTTG
GTTTTCTCTCTGCTTTCATACATCTTCCGGATCACTGAGGTAGGGGTGAAGGAAGGAGAAAGCTGCAGAG
AAGAGGCAGAGATCAGCACACTCAAGTGCCTTTGCCTAACACTAAGCCAGTGCTTTATCTTTTCAGGACA
CTGGGAATTAAGCCTAGGGTCTTACATATGCTTTGGAGCACTTGACCACTGGGCTATGCAGCACTCGCTC
TTAAGCCTAGCTTTACCAGGTGAAGCCATCTTCAACAGGGTAAAGAGTTCCCATTTTGTTTACTTGGGCA
GAGGTAATTCTAATGTTCTGACCTATAGCTACTACAAGAGAACACAAAGGGGCAAGTAGTCATTGTCCCA
AGAACTTCAATCCATCTTTGCCACCCTGTAAAATGGGCCTGTGTGTGTTCTCATGTTTCTCAACCCTGAA
ATAGGGCTAAGAAGAGGGAAGAGCATGGCTGGAAATATACCTTAGTAATGGGGAAGAGATGTTTCAGAGA
CCTCAGAACCTATGATTCCACTTGTTCCTTGTATTTTTCTTTTAAAATTACATACATGAAAACTCAATTA
TCGTACACCTTACTAGAACTTACCATTAAGGATCCTTTGTTCTTGTTTATTTTATAATGAAATTATATAA
TTTTATAATGAATTTTATAAAGGATGAGACAGGGCCTAACTCATGAACAAAATTCCTTCTGGAGTTTCTC
TAAAGCAAGAGCCTTTGGGATATTTAGTGCAGGGTTTCATATGGAGTCCTGAAGCACAGAACTATTCTAG
TCCCCTTGTCTATCAGTTTTGATTGGATAAGTCTGTATCAGTTAAAAACAAAAACAAAAATCCCAACCCA
CTGGTAAAGCTAGATGTATCATCACAAATAAACCCATAAGAGAACAATTTACAGACCTGCCAGCATGTTC
ACTGGACTCCCATCATGTGACCAGTCATTCCTCTCTCATCTCCTGCCTCACATTTGTCCTTCTACTTTCC
CACAACAGCTAATCTTGTTTTATTTTTTGGAGGGTCACAGTAGGCCCTCACAAGGCCCCAGGCTGGCCTT
AAATTCTATTTGCTCGACTGAATTGGTTCCTTTAAAGCCTGCTTTTTTGTACAAACTTGTTGATTCGAGG
TGATGGTGACGATGAATTCGAGCTCGGTACCCGGGGATCTTCCGGGCAGGCTCGCGTTCCGAGGCCGGCC
GAGCAGATAGGTCTTTGGGATGTAAAGCAGCTGCCCGGGGTCCCGAGGAAACTCGGCCGTGGTGACCAAC
ACGAAACAAAAGCAAACGCGGCCGCTAGCGTCGCATCGATTTCGCTACCTTAGGACCGTTATAGTTAGGA
TCTGCCGGTCTCCCTATAGTGAGTCGTATTAATTTCGATAAGCCAGGTTGCTAGCGGAGTGTATACTGGC
TTACTATGTTGGCACTGATGAGGGTGTCAGTGAAGTGCTTCATGTGGCAGGAGAAAAAAGGCTGCACCGG
TGCGTCAGCAGAATATGTGATACAGGATATATTCCGCTTCCTCGCTCACTGACTCGCTACGCTCGGTCGT
TCGACTGCGGCGAGCGGAAATGGCTTACGAACGGGGCGGAGATTTCCTGGAAGATGCCAGGAAGATACTT
AACAGGGAAGTGAGAGGGCCGCGGCAAAGCCGTTTTTCCATAGGCTCCGCCCCCCTGACAAGCATCACGA
AATCTGACGCTCAAATCAGTGGTGGCGAAACCCGACAGGACTATAAAGATACCAGGCGTTTCCCCCTGGC
GGCTCCCTCGTGCGCTCTCCTGTTCCTGCCTTTCGGTTTACCGGTGTCATTCCGCTGTTATGGCCGCGTT
TGTCTCATTCCACGCCTGACACTCAGTTCCGGGTAGGCAGTTCGCTCCAAGCTGGACTGTATGCACGAAC
CCCCCGTTCAGTCCGACCGCTGCGCCTTATCCGGTAACTATCGTCTTGAGTCCAACCCGGAAAGACATGC
AAAAGCACCACTGGCAGCAGCCACTGGTAATTGATTTAGAGGAGTTAGTCTTGAAGTCATGCGCCGGTTA
AGGCTAAACTGAAAGGACAAGTTTTGGTGACTGCGCTCCTCCAAGCCAGTTACCTCGGTTCAAAGAGTTG
GTAGCTCAGAGAACCTTCGAAAAACCGCCCTGCAAGGCGGTTTTTTCGTTTTCAGAGCAAGAGATTACGC
GCAGACCAAAACGATCTCAAGAAGATCATCTTATTAAGGGGTCTGACGCTCAGTGGAACGAAAACTCACG
TTAAGGGATTTTGGTCATGAGATTATCAAAAAGGATCTTCACCTAGATCCTTTTAAATTAAAAATGAAGT
TTTAAATCAATCTAAAGTATATATGAGTAAACTTGGTCTGACAGTTACCAATGCTTAATCAGTGAGGCAC
CTATCTCAGCGATCTGTCTATTTCGTTCATCCATAGTTGCCTGACTCCCCGTCGTGTAGATAACTACGAT
ACGGGAGGGCTTACCATCTGGCCCCAGTGCTGCAATGATACCGCGAGACCCACGCTCACCGGCTCCAGAT
TTATCAGCAATAAACCAGCCAGCCGGAAGGGCCGAGCGCAGAAGTGGTCCTGCAACTTTATCCGCCTCCA
TCCAGTCTATTAATTGTTGCCGGGAAGCTAGAGTAAGTAGTTCGCCAGTTAATAGTTTGCGCAACGTTGT
TGCCATTGCTGCAGGCATCGTGGTGTCACGCTCGTCGTTTGGTATGGCTTCATTCAGCTCCGGTTCCCAA
CGATCAAGGCGAGTTACATGATCCCCCATGTTGTGCAAAAAAGCGGTTAGCTCCTTCGGTCCTCCGATCG
TTGTCAGAAGTAAGTTGGCCGCAGTGTTATCACTCATGGTTATGGCAGCACTGCATAATTCTCTTACTGT
CATGCCATCCGTAAGATGCTTTTCTGTGACTGGTGAGTACTCAACCAAGTCATTCTGAGAATAGTGTATG
CGGCGACCGAGTTGCTCTTGCCCGGCGTCAACACGGGATAATACCGCGCCACATAGCAGAACTTTAAAAG
TGCTCATCATTGGAAAACGTTCTTCGGGGCGAAAACTCTCAAGGATCTTACCGCTGTTGAGATCCAGTTC
GATGTAACCCACTCGTGCACCCAACTGATCTTCAGCATCTTTTACTTTCACCAGCGTTTCTGGGTGAGCA
AAAACAGGAAGGCAAAATGCCGCAAAAAAGGGAATAAGGGCGACACGGAAATGTTGAATACTCATACTCT
TCCTTTTTCAATATTATTGAAGCATTTATCAGGGTTATTGTCTCATGAGCGGATACATATTTGAATGTAT
TTAGAAAAATAAACAAATAGGGGTTCCGCGCACATTTCCCCGAAAAGTGCCACCTGACGTCTAAGAAACC
ATTATTATCATGACATTAACCTATAAAAATAGGCGTATCACGAGGCCCTTTCGTCTCGCGCGTTTCGGTG
ATGACGGTGAAAACCTCTGACACATGCAGCTCCCGGAGACGGTCACAGCTTGTCTGTAAGCGGATGCCGG
GAGCAGACAAGCCCGTCAGGGCGCGTCAGCGGGTGTTGGCGGGTGTCGGGGCTGGCTTAACTATGCGGCA
TCAGAGCAGATTGTACTGAGAGTGCACCATATGCGGTGTGAAATACCGCACAGATGCGTAAGGAGAAAAT
ACCGCATCAGGCGCCATTCGCCATTCAGGCTGCGCAACTGTTGGGAAGGGCGATCGGTGCGGGCCTCTTC
GCTATTACGCCAGCTGGCGAAAGGGGGATGTGCTGCAAGGCGATTAAGTTGGGTAACGCCAGGGTTTTCC
CAGTCACGACGTTGTAAAACGACGGCCAGTGCCAAGCTTTCGCGAGCTCGACCTGCAGCCAAGCTTGGGT
CGTGGACCTGACCCCACGCAACGCCCAAAATAATAACCCCCACGAACCATAAACCATTCCCCATGGGGGA
CCCCGTCCCTAACCCACGGGGCCAGTGGCTATGGCAGGGCCTGCCGCCCCGACGTTGGCTGCGAGCCCTG
GGCCTTCACCCGAACTTGGGGGGTGGGGTGGGGAAAAGGAAGAAACGCGGGCGTATTGGCCCCAATGGGG
TCTCGGTGGGGTATCGACAGAGTGCCAGCCCTGGGACCGAACCCCGCGTTTATGAACAAACGACCCAACA
CCCGTGCGTTTTATTCTGTCTTTTTATTGCCGTCATAGCGCGGGTTCCTTCCGGTATTGTCTCCTTCCGT
GTTTCAGTTAGCCTCCCCCATCTCCCGGGCAAACGTGCGCGCAATTAACCCTCACTAAAGGGAACAAAAG
CTGGGTACCGGGCCCCCCCTCGAGCCCCAGCTGGTTCTTTCCGCCTCAGAAGCCATAGAGCCCACCGCAT
CCCCAGCATGCCTGCTATTGTCTTCCCAATCCTCCCCCTTGCTGTCCTGCCCCACCCCACCCCCCAGAAT
AGAATGACACCTACTCAGACAATGCGATGCAATTTCCTCATTTTATTAGGAAAGGACAGTGGGAGTGGCA
CCTTCCAGGGTCAAGGAAGGCACGGGGGAGGGGCAAACAACAGATGGCTGGCAACTAGAAGGCACAGTCG
AGGCTGATCAGCGAGCTCTAGGATCTGCATTCCACCACTGCTCCCATTCATCAGTTCCATAGGTTGGAAT
CTAAAATACACAAACAATTAGAATCAGTAGTTTAACACATTATACACTTAAAAATTTTATATTTACCTTA
GAGCTTTAAATCTCTGTAGGTAGTTTGTCCAATTATGTCACACCACAGAAGTAAGGTTCCTTCACAAAGA
GATCGCCTGACACGATTTCCTGCACAGGCTTGAGCCATATACTCATACATCGCATCTTGGCCACGTTTTC
CACGGGTTTCAAAATTAATCTCAAGTTCTACGCTTAACGCTTTCGCCTGTTCCCAGTTATTAATATATTC
AACGCTAGAACTCCCCTCAGCGAAGGGAAGGCTGAGCACTACACGCGAAGCACCATCACCGAACCTTTTG
ATAAACTCTTCCGTTCCGACTTGCTCCATCAACGGTTCAGTGAGACTTAAACCTAACTCTTTCTTAATAG
TTTCGGCATTATCCACTTTTAGTGCGAGAACCTTCGTCAGTCCTGGATACGTCACTTTGACCACGCCTCC
AGCTTTTCCAGAGAGCGGGTTTTCATTATCTACAGAGTATCCCGCAGCGTCGTATTTATTGTCGGTACTA
TAAAACCCTTTCCAATCATCGTCATAATTTCCTTGTGTACCAGATTTTGGCTTTTGTATACCTTTTTGAA
TGGAATCTACATAACCAGGTTTAGTCCCGTGGTACGAAGAAAAGTTTTCCATCACAAAAGATTTAGAAGA
ATCAACAACATCATCAGGATCCATGGCGAGGACCTGCAGGTCGAAAGGCCCGGAGATGAGGAAGAGGAGA
ACAGCGCGGCAGACGTGCGCTTTTGAAGCGTGCAGAATGCCGGGCCTCCGGAGGACCTTCGGGCGCCCGC
CCCGCCCCTGAGCCCGCCCCTGAGCCCGCCCCCGGACCCACCCCTTCCCAGCCTCTGAGCCCAGAAAGCG
AAGGAGCAAAGCTGCTATTGGCCGCTGCCCCAAAGGCCTACCCGCTTCCATTGCTCAGCGGTGCTGTCCA
TCTGCACGAGACTAGTGAGACGTGCTACTTCCATTTGTCACGTCCTGCACGACGCGAGCTGCGGGGCGGG
GGGGAACTTCCTGACTAGGGGAGGAGTAGAAGGTGGCGCGAAGGGGCCACCAAAGAACGGAGCCGGTTGG
CGCCTACCGGTGGATGTGGAATGTGTGCGAGGCCAGAGGCCACTTGTGTAGCGCCAAGTGCCCAGCGGGG
CTGCTAAAGCGCATGCTCCAGACTGCCTTGGGAAAAGCGCCTCCCCTACCCGGTAGAATTCGCCAATGAC
AAGACGCTGGGCGGGGTTTGCTCGACATTGGGTGGAAACATTCCAGGCCTGGGTGGAGAGGCTTTTTGCT
TCCTCTTGCAAAACCACACTGCTCGACATTGGGTGGAAACATTCCAGGCCTGGGTGGAGAGGCTTTTTGC
TTCCTCTTGAAAACCACACTGCTCGATTTGTTAGCAGCCTCGAATCAACCACTTTGTACAAGAAAGCTGG
GTCTAGATATCTCCAGTTGGTTTAAACTAATTGGCTGTTGAATGACAGCGATCCCATGACTCAGTGTGCA
ACACTGCTTTAGCAAGTGGCTTTGACTGTTTGTTTATTCTGATGTATTTAGAAGAGGGCTTTTATCTGTT
GTAGTTCTGTGCCTTTTAAGATCCAGGATGCTAAATTTGATAAGCTGGCACCTGGGCAGTTAGGGAAGCA
GCTGCTTGCTACAGCCACTGACTCTTTATTCCTCTCCATACAGTGCTTTGGTCTGGGGTCTGTCTGTGAA
ACATAATCCTCAGAAAGTGGGTAAAGACCACACATTGGAAGATGAAGACGTCATTCAGATTGTGAAGAAG
TGAAGTCCTCTTGCCATCTGCTGGCTGGCCACAGCAGTGTTCCTTATGACTAAGTACCTTCCTCAGCCCC
TCTGTCTTTGGCAGCCTCTGGATTGGGATACAGGGATTGATATGGAGACTTATCAAACTGAAACACCACA
ATTTTTTTCTTTCCGGAGATAGGGTGTTATGTATTTCAGGCTGGCTTTGAACTCTTGCAGCTGAGGCTGG
CCTAGAATCCCTTTCATCAGCCTCCATCTCCTCAGTGCTGGGCTTACCACTGTGCACCTTTAGCTCCTCA
GCAACACCACTTTCCCTACTTTGCTGTCACTTCTATTGAACTGTATAAAGAAGCTGGTGGGCCCGCTGGC
CATGTGTCGTTATTCATGTGAGGTTTGCTGTGTGATGAGGTGAATGAGGCAACGCCTGCTTGGTCATAGG
AAATGGGACAGAGAATGGGACCTGTGTCCGTTTGTCCATTGGTAGTGTGCTGTAATGATAGGCTTTCACC
TGGGCTTGGCTTTCTGTCCTTTCAAGTGGTCCTTCTCAGGACATTGGAGAGAGGAAGGTATAATAGGTAA
AGTTAACTGCAGATTTTTCTCCAGCGCAATAGTCTCTGGATTCTGAGCTGAGCGGACTGCTGTGATGAGG
AGGTATTTTCTTCATTTATATTTCCAATGCTACTCTGAAAGTCTCCCAACCCCCCTCCCCTCGCTTTCTT
GGCCCTGGTGTTCCCTTGTACTGAGGCACATAAAGTTTGTAAGACCAATGGGCCTCTCTTTCCACTGATG
GCCATCTAGGCCATCTTCTGCTATATATCCAGCTAGAGACACGAGCTCCGGGGGGTACTGGTTAGTTCAT
ACTGTTGTTCCACCTATAGGGTGAGGTGCAAGTTGTCTATTAGCCCTTTCTGATACCCTCTTTTGCTGTC
TGAAGTTATATATATATATATATATATAAACACTACAGAGAAACCCTGTCTCAGGAAAAAAACAAAAAAC
AAAACAAAAACAAAAACAGGCTGAGTGACAAGAACCACCATACAGTGAATATTTCCTACGACTGACACTG
TGCTAAGCAGCTTCCAAAACCCTCCCCTTAATACCAGCAATCCCAACCTTAAAAGTTAATGCCACTGTTC
CATGTACGACACGATGAGATTGAGGCTCACAAATACAGTAATCTTTTTTTTTTTTTTTTTTTTTTTTTTT
TGGTTTTTCGAGACAGGGTTTCTCTGTATAGCTCTGGCTGTCCTGGAACTCACTTTGTAGACCAGGCTGG
CCTCAAACTCAGAGATCCGGCCTGCCTCTGCCTCCCAAGTGCTGGGATTAAAGGTGTGTGCCACCACCGC
CTGGCTGGAAGATTATTTTAATGTGGTCTGCAGTGATGATAGAGGAGGCCTTGAGAAAGACAGGAACGTC
TTTGTAGGAGAACAGACTTTGCTTCTTCTGTCTTCAAAGGAGATGAGCTAGAGCCTTCAGAGGTCTGAGG
AAAGCTGTGGGCCTTACCACACACTACCCTTCCCTCAGGGCTCCGTCTGCTGCCCTAGAGCTAGCTCTCT
TCCTTTCTCCGGGTTTAAAACTGTCCTTGGAATCAGGCCTCTCAAGCCTCAAAATATAGACTGGTTTCTC
ACTAGGACATTGACTGATAGGCTATGACTGAAAGCCTGTCCCCACACTAAAGAATTGGTTTCCACTGGGC
CGGAGAGCACTGGTTAAGAGCACTGACTGCTCTTCTGAAGGTCCTGAGTTAAAATCCCAGCAACCACAAG
GTAGCTCACAGCCATCCGTCATGAGATCTGGGATGTCTGAAGACAGCTACAGTGTACTTACTTATAAATA
AATAAATGGTTAAAAAAAAAAAGAATTGGCTTATCAGAACTGTGGAATTTCCAGCTAGGTTTCTTCTCCA
GTGAGAGCCTAGATTTTTGGAAGTCCTCAGGCCAAGCAAAAATTTACTTTGCTTTAGCTTTGTACTTCAG
GATGCTGAAAAGAGAAGGAAGTTCAAATCCTGTACAAGGCCTCAGTGGTTTTGAAGAGGCCTTGAGTCCA
TTTTTTAGTACCCCTCTACACTCCTCCCACCCAGTTGCTAGCCCAACAGGATTTGAGAAGCTGGTGTGAC
AAATACCTATATTGGCATTTGGAAGGTAGAGGCAAGAGTGTTAGGAGTTCAAGGCTCACCTTGACTTGAA
ATGCTTTCTCCAGCCAAACATACATGAATTTACCTTTGCTCTTGGGGCTTAGACTTGATGGTTCTGAATG
AAGATAGAGTTTGTATCAGATACACTAGCTGGGAATGTGCTGCCCGTTGTTGGGATCTGCGGCAAGTGTT
CTGGCCTCTTCCCCCCCAAATTGAAACGAAGACCTCACATGGATTTGTACTAGAAGTAAGGTTTGGAGCA
AAACAGTAGTGTAGCTTATGGCAGGAAACACTATCAGAGATTGACTGCAGGCTGAGTGAGTGGGGGTACG
TAAGGACCCAAAGCTATGTAGCCTAGCTTCTCAAGGTGTCTAAAGAAAGGAAGGGTAGATTACCAATGAG
CAGAGTTTGGGCTTCTCTATTTTTAAAGTTTTAAAATGTTTATATCAAGGCAAGGTTTCTGTTGTCCTTG
CTGGTCTGGAACTAGATTGGCCTTGACCTAAGAGATGATGCGACTTCTGCCTCCCAAGTGCTAATTAAAG
GTGTGAGTCACCACGCTTGCCTTGGTGTTTTCTATTTATAGGTTATATATTCATTTTTCCTATTGCATGT
CACTTCCCAAATTACATCTCATCTAGTCATCTGTGCACCCAATCACAAATAGGCATAACCTGGTAGATTT
CCACTAAAAGTTACTTAGAGGAAGTTTGTGAATTTATTATTACAGGCAAGCCATGGAAATGTGTGTAGCT
GTTGCAGTTGGTTTGAGGAGGTGTAAGTGCATGGTGTATTTGGTAGAGAGACTAGGCTGCCTAGTTCATT
ATGAGAAGATATGTACAACACAAACGAAGTAGGGTCTCAGGTTCAACTGTTAAGCTTTCTTGCCTCAGGC
TGCTGGAGAGTTGCACTCGTACTTATTCACTCAATTCATTCTTTGGCCAGGTGGGTGGTGGTGGTGGTGG
TTCACACCTTTAGTCATAGTGTTGAGGAGGCAGAGGCAAGAGGTTCTGTGTTTGAGGCCAGCTGGGTCTA
TAGATTGAATTCTAGGAAAGCCAGGGCTGCATAGAGAAACCTGTTTTCAAAAGAAAAAAGAAAAAAAGAA
AAGACGAATGGTGTATGTGTGTGTTTGTCAGTCATCTGTCTGGAATTGAATTTGAGATCCCCCTGCCTCC
CAAGTGTCCTGATTAAAGGCATAGTCTATATAGCTGGGAGTGGTGGCGCACACTTTTAATTCTAGCACTT
GAGAGGCAGAGGCAGGCGGATCTCTGAGTTCGAGGCC
Features (pLannotate 1.2.2; 30 found; start..end, strand, type, name):
   2821..3057    -  CDS            Eif4enif1 (fragment): 4ET_MOUSE - Also known as Clast4 From Mus musculus (Mouse).
   3558..3728    -  CDS            Eif4enif1 (fragment): 4ET_MOUSE - Also known as Clast4 From Mus musculus (Mouse).
   4187..4531    -  CDS            Eif4enif1 (fragment): 4ET_MOUSE - Also known as Clast4 From Mus musculus (Mouse).
   5881..6012    -  CDS            Eif4enif1 (fragment): 4ET_MOUSE - Also known as Clast4 From Mus musculus (Mouse).
   7036..7060    -  protein_bind   attB1: mutant version of attB; recombination site for the Gateway® BP reaction BP Clonase™
   7084..7109    +  misc_feature   MCS (fragment): pUC18/19 multiple cloning site
   7114..7221    -  CDS            gH (fragment): GH_HHV2H - Experimental evidence at protein level: Swiss-Prot protein existence level 1. The heterodimer glycoprotein H-glycoprotein L is required for the fusion of viral and plasma membranes leading to virus entry into the host cell. Following initial binding to host receptor, membrane fusion is mediated by the fusion machinery composed of gB and the heterodimer gH/gL. May also be involved in the fusion between the virion envelope and the outer nuclear membrane during virion morphogenesis (By similarity). Interaction with host integrins ITGAV/ITGB3 triggers release of cytosolic Ca(2+) and FAK
   7293..7311    -  promoter       T7 promoter: promoter for bacteriophage T7 RNA polymerase
   7332..7353    +  misc_feature   bom (fragment): basis of mobility region from pBR322
   7452..7507    -  rep_origin     RSF ori (fragment): Plasmids containing the RSF 1030 origin of replication can be propagated in E. coli cells that contain additional plasmids with compatible origins.
   7595..8140    -  rep_origin     p15A ori: Plasmids containing the medium-copy-number p15A origin of replication can be propagated in E. coli cells that contain a second plasmid with the ColE1 origin.
   8305..9165    -  CDS            AmpR: β-lactamase; bla; confers resistance to ampicillin, carbenicillin, and related antibiotics
   9166..9270    -  promoter       AmpR promoter: bla
   9365..9400    +  CDS            rop (fragment): Rop protein, which maintains plasmids at low copy number; rop
   9502..9601    +  misc_feature   bom (fragment): basis of mobility region from pBR322
   9607..9761    -  CDS            lacZα (fragment): LacZα fragment of β-galactosidase; lacZ fragment
  10064..10112   -  polyA_signal   HSV TK poly(A) signal: herpes simplex virus thymidine kinase polyadenylation signal (Cole and Stacy, 1985)
  10154..10192   -  CDS            ΔTK (fragment): truncated herpes simplex virus thymidine kinase (Salomon et al., 1995) confers sensitivity to nucleoside analogs such as acyclovir or ganciclovir
  10193..10211   +  promoter       T3 promoter: promoter for bacteriophage T3 RNA polymerase
  10224..10244   -  misc_feature   MCS (fragment): pBluescript multiple cloning site
  10248..10269   -  promoter       SV40 promoter (fragment): SV40 enhancer and early promoter
  10273..10497   -  polyA_signal   bGH poly(A) signal: bovine growth hormone polyadenylation signal
  10571..10636   -  intron         small t intron: SV40 (simian virus 40) small t antigen intron
  10638..10710   -  CDS            small t antigen (fragment): SV40 (simian virus 40) small t antigen
  10713..11285   -  CDS            DTA: diphtheria toxin fragment A; Corynebacterium diphtheriae tox
  11312..11811   -  promoter       PGK promoter: mouse phosphoglycerate kinase 1 promoter
  11816..11850   -  promoter       HSV TK promoter (fragment): herpes simplex virus thymidine kinase promoter
  12018..12042   +  protein_bind   attB2: mutant version of attB; recombination site for the Gateway® BP reaction BP Clonase™
  12295..12390   +  CDS            DRG1 (fragment): DRG1_HUMAN - Also known as NEDD3. Experimental evidence at protein level: Swiss-Prot protein existence level 1. Catalyzes the conversion of GTP to GDP through hydrolysis of the gamma-phosphate bond in GTP (PubMed:29915238, PubMed:23711155). Appears to have an intrinsic GTPase activity that is stimulated by ZC3H15/DFRP1 binding likely by increasing the affinity for the potassium ions (PubMed:23711155). When hydroxylated at C-3 of 'Lys-22' by JMJD7, may bind to RNA and play a role in translation (PubMed:19819225, PubMed:29915238). Binds to microtubules and promotes microtubule polymerization and
  15454..15471   -  CDS            9xHis (fragment): 9xHis affinity tag
