[The description below was written by a language model from this plasmid's Addgene catalogue record and pLannotate feature annotations shown in this document.]
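Description:
pB6-Hipp11-DTA-Capecchi-rev is an empty mouse gene-targeting backbone of about 15.8 kb, built on a custom low-copy plasmid for inserting transgenes at the Hipp11 (H11) locus by homologous recombination. It replicates in E. coli from a p15A origin and is selected with ampicillin through the AmpR (β-lactamase) gene and its promoter. The low copy number probably helps keep the large genomic arms stable.

The bulk of the plasmid consists of homology arms subcloned from a C57BL/6J genomic library clone, so the arms are isogenic to B6J cells. The feature table detects exon fragments of Eif4enif1 on one side and a Drg1-like fragment on the other, consistent with the intergenic Hipp11 site lying between these two genes. According to the record, AscI and PacI cloning sites sit near the reported Hipp11 position, here in the "reverse" orientation, and accept the user's cargo; no insert or positive selection marker is present in the annotated features. An I-CeuI site is also listed in the record, presumably for linearization, although it is not annotated in the feature table.

Outside the arms, flanked by attB1 and attB2 Gateway remnants along with the bacterial backbone, lies a negative selection cassette. In it the mouse PGK promoter drives diphtheria toxin fragment A, followed by SV40 small t intron sequence and a bGH polyadenylation signal. Random integrants that retain this cassette express the toxin and are killed, which enriches for correctly targeted clones. The short annotated fragments of HSV TK, lacZα, rop, bom, gH and a His tag appear to be cloning remnants or spurious matches rather than functional parts.
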