Addgene plasmid #127054: pB6-Hipp11-DTA-Capecchi-rev
Purpose: (Empty Backbone) B6J Hipp11 targeting vector homology arms, Capecchi configuration, DTA, I-CeuI, reverse cloning sites, low copy number
Depositing lab: Mario Capecchi. Depositing organization: University of Utah.
Backbone
  Vector backbone: Custom
  Vector type: Mouse Targeting
Growth in bacteria
  Bacterial resistance: Ampicillin, 100 μg/mL
  Growth temperature: 30°C
  Growth strain: DH10B
  Copy number: Low Copy
Resource information
  A portion of this plasmid was derived from a plasmid made by: DTA negative selection cassette is from Philippe Soriano. p15A backbone is from Sen Wu, Capecchi laboratory.
Terms and licenses: Academic/Nonprofit Terms; Industry Terms: Not Available to Industry
Depositor comments: Homology arms subcloned from a clone of RPCI-23 C57BL/6J mouse genomic DNA library. AscI and PacI cloning sites near reported Hipp11 locus (Hippenmeyer et al., 2010), a highly recombinogenic locus. Genomic sequence in pHipp11 plasmids #52544 and #52545 might be from 129/SvJ mouse according to the paper cited above. Please make sure the plasmid DNA preparation is pure by gel electrophoresis before linearizing for an electroporation.
How to cite: pB6-Hipp11-DTA-Capecchi-rev was a gift from Mario Capecchi (Addgene plasmid # 127054 ; http://n2t.net/addgene:127054 ; RRID:Addgene_127054)
